Addgene plasmid #195344: GFP-itis pSel
Purpose: Selection plasmid expressing non-fluorescent EGFP A111V
Depositing lab: Alexis Komor. Depositing organization: University of California, San Diego (UCSD). Publication: Curing "GFP-itis" in Bacteria with Base Editors: Development of a Genome Editing Science Program Implemented with High School Biology Students. Vasquez CA, Evanoff M, Ranzau BL, Gu S, Deters E, Komor AC. CRISPR J. 2023 Apr 20. doi: 10.1089/crispr.2023.0002. PubMed 37083425.
Backbone
  Vector backbone: unknown
  Vector type: CRISPR
Growth in bacteria
  Bacterial resistance: Kanamycin, 50 μg/mL
  Growth temperature: 37°C
  Growth strain: DH5alpha
  Copy number: Unknown
Gene/Insert
  Gene/Insert name: EGFP (alt name: Enhanced green fluorescent protein)
  Species: Synthetic; Aequorea victoria
  Insert size (bp): 717
  Mutation: A111V
  GenBank ID: U55762
  Promoter: J23119
  Cloning method: Unknown
  Sequencing primers: 5′ CGCTATCAGGACATAGCGTTGGCTA
Terms and licenses: Academic/Nonprofit Terms; Industry Terms: Not Available to Industry
Depositor comments: Please visit https://www.biorxiv.org/content/10.1101/2023.02.06.527367v1 for bioRxiv preprint.
How to cite: GFP-itis pSel was a gift from Alexis Komor (Addgene plasmid # 195344 ; http://n2t.net/addgene:195344 ; RRID:Addgene_195344)
