[The description below was written by a language model from this plasmid's Addgene catalogue record and pLannotate feature annotations shown in this document.]
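Description:
GFP-itis pSel is a small (about 3.1 kb) bacterial plasmid that serves as the target, or "selection", plasmid in a base-editing assay. The repository lists it as a CRISPR-type vector and its backbone as unknown. The feature annotation shows that it replicates from an RSF1030-family origin, which is compatible with several other common plasmid origins. This allows it to be maintained in E. coli alongside a second plasmid, though no partner plasmid is described in the record. Selection is by kanamycin, conferred by the neo/nptII aminoglycoside phosphotransferase gene. That gene is followed by a bidirectional tonB terminator, and an rrnB T1 terminator lies upstream of it.

The payload is a 717 bp EGFP coding sequence, a synthetic derivative of the Aequorea victoria protein, driven by J23119, a strong constitutive synthetic bacterial promoter from the Registry of Standard Biological Parts. The open reading frame carries an A111V substitution that makes the protein non-fluorescent. Downstream, the annotation picks up a 5S rRNA segment and an rrnB T1 terminator, which is the usual rrnB-derived termination region that closes the transcription unit. No guide RNA or Cas/deaminase component is annotated on this plasmid.

The record's purpose statement and the associated publication title indicate how the plasmid is used. It provides a "diseased" dark GFP allele that base editors can correct in bacteria, with the publication title framing this as "curing GFP-itis". Restored green fluorescence would presumably serve as a simple visual readout of successful editing. The system was developed as part of a genome-editing teaching program for high school biology students.
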