Features (pLannotate 1.2.2; 8 found; start..end, strand, type, name):
    818..863     +  terminator     rrnB T1 terminator: transcription terminator T1 from the E. coli rrnB gene
   1032..1823    +  CDS            neo: KKA2_KLEPN - Also known as kan, nptII. Experimental evidence at protein level: Swiss-Prot protein existence level 1. Resistance to kanamycin, neomycin, paromomycin, ribostamycin, butirosin and gentamicin B. From Klebsiella pneumoniae.
   1853..1884    +  terminator     tonB terminator: bidirectional E. coli tonB-P14 transcription terminator
   1918..1952    +  promoter       J23119 promoter: bacterial promoter (Registry of Standard Biological Parts BBa J23119)
   1979..2695    +  CDS            EGFP: EGFP is a basic (constitutively fluorescent) green fluorescent protein published in 1996, derived from Aequorea victoria. It is reported to be a rapidly-maturing weak dimer with moderate acid sensitivity.
   2828..2943    +  ncRNA          5S rRNA: Accession: RF00001 - 5S ribosomal RNA
   2947..3033    +  terminator     rrnB T1 terminator: Escherichia coli rrnB; transcription terminator T1 from the E. coli rrnB gene
   3108..728     +  rep_origin     RSF ori (across the origin): Plasmids containing the RSF 1030 origin of replication can be propagated in E. coli cells that contain additional plasmids with compatible origins.
>Addgene plasmid #195344 | GFP-itis pSel | addgene full sequence | sequence record 384218 | Addgene NGS Result
TTGATAGACCGATTGATTCATCATCTCATAAATAAAGAAAAACCACCGCTACCAACGGTGGTTTTCTCAA
GGTTCGCTGAGCTACCAACTCTTTGAACCAAGGTAAGTGGGTTGGAGGACCGCACTCACCAAAATCTGTT
CTTTCAGTTTAGCCTTAACAGGTGCATAACTTCAAGACAAAGTCCTCTAAATCAGTTACCAATGGCTGCT
GCCAGTGGCGATAAGTCGTGTCTTACCGGGTTGGACTCAAGACGATAGTTACCGGATAAGGCGCAGCGGT
CGGGCTGAACGGGGGGTTCGTGCACACAGCCCAGCTTGGAGCGAACGACCTACACCGAACTGAGATACCA
ACAGCGTGAGCTATGAGAAAGCGCCACGCTTCCCGAAGGGAGAAAGGCGGACAGGTATCCGGTAAGCGGC
AGGGTCGGAACAGGAGAGCGCACGAGGGAGCTTCCAGGGGGAAACGCCTGGTATCTTTATAGTCCTGTCG
GGTTTCGCCACCTCTGGCTTGAGCGTCGATTTTTGTGATGCTCGTCAGGGGGGCGGAGCCTATGGAAAAA
CGCCTGCGGCGTTGGCTTCTTCCGGTGCTTTGCTTTTTGCTCACATGTTCTTTCCGGCTTTATCCCCTGA
TTCTGTGGATAACCGTATTACCGCTTTTGAGTGAGCTGACACCGCTCGCCGCAGTCGAACGACCGAGCGT
AGCGAGTCAGTGAGCGAGGAAGCGGAAGTTTTCTACTGAACCGCTCTAGATTTCAGTGCAATTTATCTCT
TCAAATGTAGCACCTGAAGTCAGCCCAGGAGGAAGAGGACATCCGGTCAAATAAAACGAAAGGCTCAGTC
GAAAGACTGGGCCTTTCGTTTTAGACTTAGGGACCCTAAGCCAAATAGGCCGTCCGGAATTGCCAGCTGG
GGCGCCCTCTGGTAAGGTTGGGAAGCCCTGCAAAGTAAACTGGATGGCTTTCTTGCCGCCAAGGATCTGA
TGGCGCAGGGGATCAAGATCTGATCAAGAGACAGGATGAGGATCGTTTCGCATGATTGAACAAGATGGAT
TGCACGCAGGTTCTCCGGCCGCTTGGGTGGAGAGGCTATTCGGCTATGACTGGGCACAACAGACAATCGG
CTGCTCTGATGCCGCCGTGTTCCGGCTGTCAGCGCAGGGGCGCCCGGTTCTTTTTGTCAAGACCGACCTG
TCCGGTGCCCTGAATGAACTGCAGGACGAGGCAGCGCGGCTATCGTGGCTGGCCACGACGGGCGTTCCTT
GCGCAGCTGTGCTCGACGTTGTCACTGAAGCGGGAAGGGACTGGCTGCTATTGGGCGAAGTGCCGGGGCA
GGATCTCCTGTCATCTCACCTTGCTCCTGCCGAGAAAGTATCCATCATGGCTGATGCAATGCGGCGGCTG
CATACGCTTGATCCGGCTACCTGCCCATTCGACCACCAAGCGAAACATCGCATCGAGCGAGCACGTACTC
GGATGGAAGCCGGTCTTGTCGATCAGGATGATCTGGACGAAGAGCATCAGGGGCTCGCGCCAGCCGAACT
GTTCGCCAGGCTCAAGGCGCGCATGCCCGACGGCGAGGATCTCGTCGTGACCCATGGCGATGCCTGCTTG
CCGAATATCATGGTGGAAAATGGCCGCTTTTCTGGATTCATCGACTGTGGCCGGCTGGGTGTGGCGGACC
GCTATCAGGACATAGCGTTGGCTACCCGTGATATTGCTGAAGAGCTTGGCGGCGAATGGGCTGACCGCTT
CCTCGTGCTTTACGGTATCGCCGCTCCCGATTCGCAGCGCATCGCCTTCTATCGCCTTCTTGACGAGTTC
TTCTAAACTTAATTAACGGCACTCCTCAGCCAAGTCAAAAGCCTCCGACCGGAGGCTTTTGACTACATGC
CCATGGCGTTGTCTGATTCGTTACCAATTGACAGCTAGCTCAGTCCTAGGTATAATGCTAGCTACTAGTG
AAAGAGGAGAAATACTAGATGGTGAGCAAGGGCGAGGAGCTGTTCACCGGGGTGGTGCCCATCCTGGTCG
AGCTGGACGGCGACGTAAACGGCCACAAGTTCAGCGTGTCCGGCGAGGGCGAGGGCGATGCCACCTACGG
CAAGCTGACCCTGAAGTTCATCTGCACCACCGGCAAGCTGCCCGTGCCCTGGCCCACCCTCGTGACCACC
CTGACCTATGGAGTGCAGTGCTTCAGCCGCTACCCCGACCACATGAAGCAGCACGACTTCTTCAAGTCCG
CCATGCCCGAAGGCTACGTCCAGGAGCGCACCATCTTCTTCAAGGACGACGGCAACTACAAGACCCGCGT
AGAGGTGAAGTTCGAGGGCGACACCCTGGTGAACCGCATCGAGCTGAAGGGCATCGACTTCAAGGAGGAC
GGCAACATCCTGGGGCACAAGCTGGAGTACAACTACAACAGCCACAACGTCTATATCATGGCCGACAAGC
AGAAGAACGGCATCAAGGTGAACTTCAAGATCCGCCACAACATCGAGGACGGCAGCGTGCAGCTCGCCGA
CCACTACCAGCAGAACACCCCCATCGGCGACGGCCCCGTGCTGCTGCCCGACAACCACTACCTGAGCACC
CAGTCCGCCCTGAGCAAAGACCCCAACGAGAAGCGCGATCACATGGTCCTGCTGGAGTTCGTGACCGCCG
CCGGGATCACTCTCGGCATGGACGAGCTGTACAAGTCTGGTGGTTCTCCCAAGAAGAAAAGGAAAGTCTA
AGAATTCGAAGCTTGGCTGTTTTGGCGGATGAGAGAAGATTTTCAGCCTGATACAGATTAAATCAGAACG
CAGAAGCGGTCTGATAAAACAGAATTTGCCTGGCGGCAGTAGCGCGGTGGTCCCACCTGACCCCATGCCG
AACTCAGAAGTGAAACGCCGTAGCGCCGATGGTAGTGTGGGGTCTCCCCATGCGAGAGTAGGGAACTGCC
AGGCATCAAATAAAACGAAAGGCTCAGTCGAAAGACTGGGCCTTTCGTTTTATCTGTTGTTTGTCGGTGA
ACGCTCTCCTGAGTAGGACAAATCCGCCGGGAGCGGATTTGAAAAGCCAAATAGGCCGTCACTCGGTCGC
TACGCTCCGGGCGTGAGACTGCGGCGGAACGGAATAGCTGTTCGTTGAC
